Addgene plasmid #31789: pT3-myr-AKT-HA
Depositing lab: Xin Chen. Depositing organization: University of California, San Francisco (UCSF). Publication: Increased lipogenesis, induced by AKT-mTORC1-RPS6 signaling, promotes development of human hepatocellular carcinoma. Calvisi DF, Wang C, Ho C, Ladu S, Lee SA, Mattu S, Destefanis G, Delogu S, Zimmermann A, Ericsson J, Brozzetti S, Staniscia T, Chen X, Dombrowski F, Evert M. Gastroenterology. 2011 Mar;140(3):1071-83. Epub 2010 Dec 11. 10.1053/j.gastro.2010.12.006 PubMed 21147110.
Backbone
  Vector backbone: pT3-EF1a
  Backbone size w/o insert (bp): 7000
  Vector type: Mammalian Expression
Growth in bacteria
  Bacterial resistance: Ampicillin, 100 μg/mL
  Growth temperature: 37°C
  Growth strain: DH5alpha
  Copy number: Unknown
Gene/Insert
  Gene/Insert name: Akt1 (alt name: Akt)
  Species: M. musculus (mouse)
  Insert size (bp): 1503
  Entrez Gene: Akt1 (a.k.a. Akt, LTR-akt, PKB, PKB/Akt, PKBalpha, Rac)
  Tag / fusion protein: Myr (N terminal on insert); HA (C terminal on insert)
  Cloning method: Gateway Cloning
  Sequencing primers: 5′ EF-1a-Fwd; 3′ pT3EF1a-R 5'-TGACACCTACTCAGACAATG
Terms and licenses: Academic/Nonprofit Terms; Industry Terms: Not Available to Industry
Depositor comments: This plasmid is in the pT3-EF1a vector which contains loxP sites flanking the inverted repeats of SB (sleeping beauty) sequence. Therefore this plasmid cannot not used with Cre for in vivo studies.
How to cite: pT3-myr-AKT-HA was a gift from Xin Chen (Addgene plasmid # 31789 ; http://n2t.net/addgene:31789 ; RRID:Addgene_31789)
