[The description below was written by a language model from this plasmid's Addgene catalogue record, the feature table of its GenBank file and pLannotate feature annotations shown in this document.]
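Description:
pT3-myr-AKT-HA is a mammalian expression plasmid built on the pT3-EF1a backbone, a Sleeping Beauty transposon vector. It carries a constitutively membrane-targeted form of mouse Akt1. The full plasmid record is 7,091 bp, which is hard to reconcile with the catalogue's 7,000 bp backbone plus a 1,503 bp insert, so the backbone figure is probably approximate. The plasmid is propagated in E. coli through a high-copy ColE1/pUC-type origin and selected with ampicillin via the bla gene. Residual lac promoter/operator elements come from the cloning backbone.

Expression is driven by the strong, constitutive human EF-1α promoter, including its intron A, and terminated by the bovine growth hormone polyadenylation signal. The coding region was introduced by Gateway recombination and sits between attB1 and attB2 sites. It consists of the Src-derived N-myristoylation signal fused to the N terminus of Akt1, with an HA epitope tag at the C terminus for detection. Myristoylation anchors the kinase at the membrane, a standard way of making AKT active independently of upstream signalling. A V5 tag is annotated downstream of attB2, but the record does not indicate that it is fused to the protein. A separate 1,539 nt partial sequence covers only the insert and confirms the myr signal and mouse Akt1 coding sequence.

The depositor states that loxP sites flank the Sleeping Beauty inverted repeats. Two loxP sites are annotated, but the repeats themselves are not. Because of this arrangement, the plasmid should not be combined with Cre in vivo. The associated publication concerns AKT-mTORC1-RPS6 signalling, lipogenesis and hepatocellular carcinoma, which is consistent with using the plasmid for transposon-mediated stable expression of activated AKT in liver tumour models.
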