LOCUS       Exported 7091 bp ds-DNA circular SYN 12-MAY-2021
DEFINITION  synthetic circular DNA
ACCESSION   .
VERSION     .
KEYWORDS    pT3-myr-AKT-HA
SOURCE      synthetic DNA construct
  ORGANISM  synthetic DNA construct
REFERENCE   1 (bases 1 to 7091)
  AUTHORS   Calvisi DF, Wang C, Ho C, Ladu S, Lee SA, Mattu S, Destefanis G,
            Delogu S, Zimmermann A, Ericsson J, Brozzetti S, Staniscia T, Chen
            X, Dombrowski F, Evert M
  TITLE     Increased lipogenesis, induced by AKT-mTORC1-RPS6 signaling,
            promotes development of human hepatocellular carcinoma.
  JOURNAL   Gastroenterology. 2011 Mar;140(3):1071-83. Epub 2010 Dec 11.
  PUBMED    21147110
REFERENCE   2 (bases 1 to 7091)
  AUTHORS   .
  TITLE     Direct Submission
  JOURNAL   Exported May 12, 2021 from SnapGene Server 1.1.58
            http://www.snapgene.com
FEATURES             Location/Qualifiers
     source          1..7091
                     /organism="synthetic DNA construct"
                     /mol_type="other DNA"
     promoter        1..1179
                     /label=EF-1-alpha promoter
                     /note="strong constitutive promoter for human elongation
                     factor EF-1-alpha"
     intron          232..1170
                     /label=EF-1-alpha intron A
                     /note="intron upstream of the start codon of human
                     EF-1-alpha"
     primer_bind     1127..1147
                     /label=EF1a-F
                     /note="Human elongation factor-1a promoter, forward primer"
     primer_bind     1196..1215
                     /label=T7
                     /note="T7 promoter, forward primer"
     promoter        1196..1214
                     /label=T7 promoter
                     /note="promoter for bacteriophage T7 RNA polymerase"
     protein_bind    1293..1317
                     /gene="mutant version of attB"
                     /label=attB1
                     /bound_moiety="BP Clonase(TM)"
                     /note="recombination site for the Gateway(R) BP reaction"
     CDS             1338..1358
                     /codon_start=1
                     /product="N-myristoylation signal from Src kinase (Pellman
                     et al., 1985; Kaplan et al., 1988)"
                     /label=myr
                     /translation="MGSSKSK"
     CDS             2811..2837
                     /codon_start=1
                     /product="HA (human influenza hemagglutinin) epitope tag"
                     /label=HA
                     /translation="YPYDVPDYA"
     protein_bind    complement(2857..2881)
                     /gene="mutant version of attB"
                     /label=attB2
                     /bound_moiety="BP Clonase(TM)"
                     /note="recombination site for the Gateway(R) BP reaction"
     CDS             2934..2975
                     /codon_start=1
                     /product="epitope tag from simian virus 5"
                     /label=V5 tag
                     /translation="GKPIPNPLLGLDST"
     primer_bind     complement(3013..3030)
                     /label=BGH-rev
                     /note="Bovine growth hormone terminator, reverse primer.
                     Also called BGH reverse"
     polyA_signal    3019..3243
                     /label=bGH poly(A) signal
                     /note="bovine growth hormone polyadenylation signal"
     protein_bind    complement(3313..3346)
                     /label=loxP
                     /bound_moiety="Cre recombinase"
                     /note="Cre-mediated recombination occurs in the 8-bp core
                     sequence (GCATACAT)."
     primer_bind     3402..3422
                     /label=pBABE 3'
                     /note="SV40 enhancer, reverse primer for pBABE vectors"
     primer_bind     complement(3804..3821)
                     /label=M13 Forward
                     /note="In lacZ gene. Also called M13-F20 or M13 (-21)
                     Forward"
     primer_bind     complement(3804..3820)
                     /label=M13 fwd
                     /note="common sequencing primer, one of multiple similar
                     variants"
     primer_bind     complement(3813..3835)
                     /label=M13/pUC Forward
                     /note="In lacZ gene"
     primer_bind     complement(4029..4048)
                     /label=pRS-marker
                     /note="pRS vectors, use to sequence yeast selectable
                     marker"
     primer_bind     4148..4170
                     /label=pGEX 3'
                     /note="pGEX vectors, reverse primer"
     primer_bind     complement(4208..4226)
                     /label=pBRforEco
                     /note="pBR322 vectors, upsteam of EcoRI site, forward
                     primer"
     promoter        4294..4398
                     /gene="bla"
                     /label=AmpR promoter
     CDS             4399..5259
                     /codon_start=1
                     /gene="bla"
                     /product="beta-lactamase"
                     /label=AmpR
                     /note="confers resistance to ampicillin, carbenicillin, and
                     related antibiotics"
                     /translation="MSIQHFRVALIPFFAAFCLPVFAHPETLVKVKDAEDQLGARVGYI
                     ELDLNSGKILESFRPEERFPMMSTFKVLLCGAVLSRIDAGQEQLGRRIHYSQNDLVEYS
                     PVTEKHLTDGMTVRELCSAAITMSDNTAANLLLTTIGGPKELTAFLHNMGDHVTRLDRW
                     EPELNEAIPNDERDTTMPVAMATTLRKLLTGELLTLASRQQLIDWMEADKVAGPLLRSA
                     LPAGWFIADKSGAGERGSRGIIAALGPDGKPSRIVVIYTTGSQATMDERNRQIAEIGAS
                     LIKHW"
     primer_bind     complement(4617..4636)
                     /label=Amp-R
                     /note="Ampicillin resistance gene, reverse primer"
     rep_origin      5430..6018
                     /direction=RIGHT
                     /label=ori
                     /note="high-copy-number ColE1/pMB1/pBR322/pUC origin of
                     replication"
     primer_bind     5919..5938
                     /label=pBR322ori-F
                     /note="pBR322 origin, forward primer"
     primer_bind     6172..6189
                     /label=L4440
                     /note="L4440 vector, forward primer"
     protein_bind    6306..6327
                     /label=CAP binding site
                     /bound_moiety="E. coli catabolite activator protein"
                     /note="CAP binding activates transcription in the presence
                     of cAMP."
     promoter        6342..6372
                     /label=lac promoter
                     /note="promoter for the E. coli lac operon"
     protein_bind    6380..6396
                     /label=lac operator
                     /bound_moiety="lac repressor encoded by lacI"
                     /note="The lac repressor binds to the lac operator to
                     inhibit transcription in E. coli. This inhibition can be
                     relieved by adding lactose or
                     isopropyl-beta-D-thiogalactopyranoside (IPTG)."
     primer_bind     6385..6407
                     /label=M13/pUC Reverse
                     /note="In lacZ gene"
     primer_bind     6404..6420
                     /label=M13 rev
                     /note="common sequencing primer, one of multiple similar
                     variants"
     primer_bind     6404..6420
                     /label=M13 Reverse
                     /note="In lacZ gene. Also called M13-rev"
     primer_bind     complement(6846..6865)
                     /label=EBV-rev
                     /note="SV40 polyA terminator, reverse primer"
     protein_bind    complement(6918..6951)
                     /label=loxP
                     /bound_moiety="Cre recombinase"
                     /note="Cre-mediated recombination occurs in the 8-bp core
                     sequence (GCATACAT)."
ORIGIN
        1 ggctccggtg cccgtcagtg ggcagagcgc acatcgccca cagtccccga gaagttgggg
       61 ggaggggtcg gcaattgaac cggtgcctag agaaggtggc gcggggtaaa ctgggaaagt
      121 gatgtcgtgt actggctccg cctttttccc gagggtgggg gagaaccgta tataagtgca
      181 gtagtcgccg tgaacgttct ttttcgcaac gggtttgccg ccagaacaca ggtaagtgcc
      241 gtgtgtggtt cccgcgggcc tggcctcttt acgggttatg gcccttgcgt gccttgaatt
      301 acttccacct ggctgcagta cgtgattctt gatcccgagc ttcgggttgg aagtgggtgg
      361 gagagttcga ggccttgcgc ttaaggagcc ccttcgcctc gtgcttgagt tgaggcctgg
      421 cctgggcgct ggggccgccg cgtgcgaatc tggtggcacc ttcgcgcctg tctcgctgct
      481 ttcgataagt ctctagccat ttaaaatttt tgatgacctg ctgcgacgct ttttttctgg
      541 caagatagtc ttgtaaatgc gggccaagat ctgcacactg gtatttcggt ttttggggcc
      601 gcgggcggcg acggggcccg tgcgtcccag cgcacatgtt cggcgaggcg gggcctgcga
      661 gcgcggccac cgagaatcgg acgggggtag tctcaagctg gccggcctgc tctggtgcct
      721 ggcctcgcgc cgccgtgtat cgccccgccc tgggcggcaa ggctggcccg gtcggcacca
      781 gttgcgtgag cggaaagatg gccgcttccc ggccctgctg cagggagctc aaaatggagg
      841 acgcggcgct cgggagagcg ggcgggtgag tcacccacac aaaggaaaag ggcctttccg
      901 tcctcagccg tcgcttcatg tgactccacg gagtaccggg cgccgtccag gcacctcgat
      961 tagttctcga gcttttggag tacgtcgtct ttaggttggg gggaggggtt ttatgcgatg
     1021 gagtttcccc acactgagtg ggtggagact gaagttaggc cagcttggca cttgatgtaa
     1081 ttctccttgg aatttgccct ttttgagttt ggatcttggt tcattctcaa gcctcagaca
     1141 gtggttcaaa gtttttttct tccatttcag gtgtcgtgag gaattagctt ggtactaata
     1201 cgactcacta tagggagacc caagctggct aggtaagctt ggtaccgagc tcggatccac
     1261 tagtccagtg tggtggaatt ctgcagatat caacaagttt gtacaaaaaa gcaggctccg
     1321 cggccgcccc cttcaccatg gggagcagca agagcaagcc caagtctaga atgaacgacg
     1381 tagccattgt gaaggagggc tggctgcaca aacgagggga atatattaaa acctggcggc
     1441 cacgctactt cctcctcaag aacgatggca cctttattgg ctacaaggaa cggcctcagg
     1501 atgtggatca gcgagagtcc ccactcaaca acttctcagt ggcacaatgc cagctgatga
     1561 agacagagcg gccaaggccc aacaccttta tcatccgctg cctgcagtgg accacagtca
     1621 ttgagcgcac cttccatgtg gaaacgcctg aggagcggga agaatgggcc accgccattc
     1681 agactgtggc cgatggactc aagaggcagg aagaagagac gatggacttc cgatcaggct
     1741 cacccagtga caactcaggg gctgaagaga tggaggtgtc cctggccaag cccaagcacc
     1801 gtgtgaccat gaacgagttt gagtacctga aactactggg caagggcacc tttgggaaag
     1861 tgattctggt gaaagagaag gccacaggcc gctactatgc catgaagatc ctcaagaagg
     1921 aggtcatcgt cgccaaggat gaggttgccc acacgcttac tgagaaccgt gtcctgcaga
     1981 actctaggca tcccttcctt acggccctca agtactcatt ccagacccac gaccgcctct
     2041 gctttgtcat ggagtatgcc aacgggggcg agctcttctt ccacctgtct cgagagcgcg
     2101 tgttctccga ggaccgggcc cgcttctatg gtgcggagat tgtgtctgcc ctggactact
     2161 tgcactccga gaagaacgtg gtgtaccggg acctgaagct ggagaacctc atgctggaca
     2221 aggacgggca catcaagata acggacttcg ggctgtgcaa ggaggggatc aaggatggtg
     2281 ccactatgaa gacattctgc ggaacgccgg agtacctggc ccctgaggtg ctggaggaca
     2341 acgactacgg ccgtgcagtg gactggtggg ggctgggcgt ggtcatgtat gagatgatgt
     2401 gtggccgcct gcccttctac aaccaggacc acgagaagct gttcgagctg atcctcatgg
     2461 aggagatccg cttcccgcgc acactcggcc ctgaggccaa gtccctgctc tccgggctgc
     2521 tcaagaagga ccctacacag aggctcggtg ggggctctga ggatgccaag gagatcatgc
     2581 agcaccggtt ctttgccaac atcgtgtggc aggatgtgta tgagaagaag ctgagcccac
     2641 ctttcaagcc ccaggtcacc tctgagactg acaccaggta tttcgatgag gagttcacag
     2701 ctcagatgat caccatcacg ccgcctgatc aagatgacag catggagtgt gtggacagtg
     2761 agcggaggcc gcacttcccc cagttctcct actcagccag tggcacagcc tacccatacg
     2821 acgtcccaga ctacgcttga aagggtgggc gcgccgaccc agctttcttg tacaaagtgg
     2881 ttgatatcca gcacagtggc ggccgctcga gtctagaggg cccgcggttc gaaggtaagc
     2941 ctatccctaa ccctctcctc ggtctcgatt ctacgcgtac cggttagtaa tgagtttaaa
     3001 cccgctgatc agcctcgact gtgccttcta gttgccagcc atctgttgtt tgcccctccc
     3061 ccgtgccttc cttgaccctg gaaggtgcca ctcccactgt cctttcctaa taaaatgagg
     3121 aaattgcatc gcattgtctg agtaggtgtc attctattct ggggggtggg gtggggcagg
     3181 acagcaaggg ggaggattgg gaagacaata gcaggcatgc tggggatgcg gtgggctcta
     3241 tggcttctga ggcggaaaga accagctggg gctctagggg gtatccccac gcgccctgta
     3301 gcggcgcatt aaataacttc gtataatgta tgctatacga agttatatcg tatgcatgct
     3361 ttgcatactt ctgcctgctg gggagcctgg ggactttcca caccctaact gacacacatt
     3421 ccacagaatt ccttgaaata catccacagg tacacctcca attgactcaa atgatgtcaa
     3481 ttagtctatc agaagcttct aaagccatga catcattttc tggaattttc caagctgttt
     3541 aaaggcacag tcaacttagt gtatgtaaac ttctgaccca ctggaattgt gatacagtga
     3601 attataagtg aaataatctg tctgtaaaca attgttggaa aaatgacttg tgtcatgcac
     3661 aaagtagatg tcctaactga cttgccaaaa ctattgtttg ttaacaagaa atttgtggag
     3721 tagttgaaaa acgagtttta atgactccaa cttaagtgta tgtaaacttc cgacttcaac
     3781 tgtagggtac cgagctcgaa ttcactggcc gtcgttttac aacgtcgtga ctgggaaaac
     3841 cctggcgtta cccaacttaa tcgccttgca gcacatcccc ctttcgccag ctggcgtaat
     3901 agcgaagagg cccgcaccga tcgcccttcc caacagttgc gcagcctgaa tggcgaatgg
     3961 cgcctgatgc ggtattttct ccttacgcat ctgtgcggta tttcacaccg catatggtgc
     4021 actctcagta caatctgctc tgatgccgca tagttaagcc agccccgaca cccgccaaca
     4081 cccgctgacg cgccctgacg ggcttgtctg ctcccggcat ccgcttacag acaagctgtg
     4141 accgtctccg ggagctgcat gtgtcagagg ttttcaccgt catcaccgaa acgcgcgaga
     4201 cgaaagggcc tcgtgatacg cctattttta taggttaatg tcatgataat aatggtttct
     4261 tagacgtcag gtggcacttt tcggggaaat gtgcgcggaa cccctatttg tttatttttc
     4321 taaatacatt caaatatgta tccgctcatg agacaataac cctgataaat gcttcaataa
     4381 tattgaaaaa ggaagagtat gagtattcaa catttccgtg tcgcccttat tccctttttt
     4441 gcggcatttt gccttcctgt ttttgctcac ccagaaacgc tggtgaaagt aaaagatgct
     4501 gaagatcagt tgggtgcacg agtgggttac atcgaactgg atctcaacag cggtaagatc
     4561 cttgagagtt ttcgccccga agaacgtttt ccaatgatga gcacttttaa agttctgcta
     4621 tgtggcgcgg tattatcccg tattgacgcc gggcaagagc aactcggtcg ccgcatacac
     4681 tattctcaga atgacttggt tgagtactca ccagtcacag aaaagcatct tacggatggc
     4741 atgacagtaa gagaattatg cagtgctgcc ataaccatga gtgataacac tgcggccaac
     4801 ttacttctga caacgatcgg aggaccgaag gagctaaccg cttttttgca caacatgggg
     4861 gatcatgtaa ctcgccttga tcgttgggaa ccggagctga atgaagccat accaaacgac
     4921 gagcgtgaca ccacgatgcc tgtagcaatg gcaacaacgt tgcgcaaact attaactggc
     4981 gaactactta ctctagcttc ccggcaacaa ttaatagact ggatggaggc ggataaagtt
     5041 gcaggaccac ttctgcgctc ggcccttccg gctggctggt ttattgctga taaatctgga
     5101 gccggtgagc gtgggtctcg cggtatcatt gcagcactgg ggccagatgg taagccctcc
     5161 cgtatcgtag ttatctacac gacggggagt caggcaacta tggatgaacg aaatagacag
     5221 atcgctgaga taggtgcctc actgattaag cattggtaac tgtcagacca agtttactca
     5281 tatatacttt agattgattt aaaacttcat ttttaattta aaaggatcta ggtgaagatc
     5341 ctttttgata atctcatgac caaaatccct taacgtgagt tttcgttcca ctgagcgtca
     5401 gaccccgtag aaaagatcaa aggatcttct tgagatcctt tttttctgcg cgtaatctgc
     5461 tgcttgcaaa caaaaaaacc accgctacca gcggtggttt gtttgccgga tcaagagcta
     5521 ccaactcttt ttccgaaggt aactggcttc agcagagcgc agataccaaa tactgttctt
     5581 ctagtgtagc cgtagttagg ccaccacttc aagaactctg tagcaccgcc tacatacctc
     5641 gctctgctaa tcctgttacc agtggctgct gccagtggcg ataagtcgtg tcttaccggg
     5701 ttggactcaa gacgatagtt accggataag gcgcagcggt cgggctgaac ggggggttcg
     5761 tgcacacagc ccagcttgga gcgaacgacc tacaccgaac tgagatacct acagcgtgag
     5821 ctatgagaaa gcgccacgct tcccgaaggg agaaaggcgg acaggtatcc ggtaagcggc
     5881 agggtcggaa caggagagcg cacgagggag cttccagggg gaaacgcctg gtatctttat
     5941 agtcctgtcg ggtttcgcca cctctgactt gagcgtcgat ttttgtgatg ctcgtcaggg
     6001 gggcggagcc tatggaaaaa cgccagcaac gcggcctttt tacggttcct ggccttttgc
     6061 tggccttttg ctcacatgtt ctttcctgcg ttatcccctg attctgtgga taaccgtatt
     6121 accgcctttg agtgagctga taccgctcgc cgcagccgaa cgaccgagcg cagcgagtca
     6181 gtgagcgagg aagcggaaga gcgcccaata cgcaaaccgc ctctccccgc gcgttggccg
     6241 attcattaat gcagctggca cgacaggttt cccgactgga aagcgggcag tgagcgcaac
     6301 gcaattaatg tgagttagct cactcattag gcaccccagg ctttacactt tatgcttccg
     6361 gctcgtatgt tgtgtggaat tgtgagcgga taacaatttc acacaggaaa cagctatgac
     6421 catgattacg ccaagcttgc atgcctgcag gtcgactcta gacctataca gttgaagtcg
     6481 gaagtttaca tacacttaag ttggagtcat taaaactcgt ttttcaacta ctccacaaat
     6541 ttcttgttaa caaacaatag ttttggcaag tcagttagga catctacttt gtgcatgaca
     6601 caagtcattt ttccaacaat tgtttacaga cagattattt cacttataat tcactgtatc
     6661 acaattccag tgggtcagaa gtttacatac actaagttga ctgtgccttt aaacagcttg
     6721 gaaaattcca gaaaatgatg tcatggcttt agaagcttct gatagactaa ttgacatcat
     6781 ttgagtcaat tggaggtgta cctgtggatg tatttcaagg ggatccagac atgataagat
     6841 acattgatga gtttggacaa accacaacta gaatgcagcg gccgctagct cgagatctta
     6901 attaaactag tatcgatata acttcgtata atgtatgcta tacgaagtta tatgtacggg
     6961 ccagatatac gcgttgacat tgattattga ctaggctttt gcaaaaagct ttgcaaagat
     7021 ggataaagtt ttaaacagag aggaatcttt gcagctaatg gaccttctag gtcttgaaag
     7081 gagtgggaat t
//
