Features (pLannotate 1.2.2; 3 found; start..end, strand, type, name):
      7..27      +  CDS            myr: N-myristoylation signal from Src kinase (Pellman et al., 1985; Kaplan et al., 1988)
     40..1479    +  CDS            Akt1: AKT1_MOUSE - Also known as Akt, Rac. Experimental evidence at protein level: Swiss-Prot protein existence level 1. AKT1 is one of 3 closely related serine/threonine-protein kinases (AKT1, AKT2 and AKT3) called the AKT kinase, and which regulate many processes including metabolism, proliferation, cell survival, growth and angiogenesis. This is mediated through serine and/or threonine phosphorylation of a range of downstream substrates. Over 100 substrate candidates have been reported so far, but for most of them, no isoform specificity has been reported (PubMed:11882383, PubMed:21620960, PubMed
   1510..1533    -  misc_feature   MCS (fragment): pBluescript multiple cloning site
>Addgene plasmid #31789 | pT3-myr-AKT-HA | analyzer sequence | sequence record 38462
AAGCTTATGGGGAGCAGCAAGAGCAAGCCCAAGTCTAGAATGAACGACGTAGCCATTGTGAAGGAGGGCT
GGCTGCACAAACGAGGGGAATATATTAAAACCTGGCGGCCACGCTACTTCCTCCTCAAGAACGATGGCAC
CTTTATTGGCTACAAGGAACGGCCTCAGGATGTGGATCAGCGAGAGTCCCCACTCAACAACTTCTCAGTG
GCACAATGCCAGCTGATGAAGACAGAGCGGCCAAGGCCCAACACCTTTATCATCCGCTGCCTGCAGTGGA
CCACAGTCATTGAGCGCACCTTCCATGTGGAAACGCCTGAGGAGCGGGAAGAATGGGCCACCGCCATTCA
GACTGTGGCCGATGGACTCAAGAGGCAGGAAGAAGAGACGATGGACTTCCGATCAGGCTCACCCAGTGAC
AACTCAGGGGCTGAAGAGATGGAGGTGTCCCTGGCCAAGCCCAAGCACCGTGTGACCATGAACGAGTTTG
AGTACCTGAAACTACTGGGCAAGGGCACCTTTGGGAAAGTGATTCTGGTGAAAGAGAAGGCCACAGGCCG
CTACTATGCCATGAAGATCCTCAAGAAGGAGGTCATCGTCGCCAAGGATGAGGTTGCCCACACGCTTACT
GAGAACCGTGTCCTGCAGAACTCTAGGCATCCCTTCCTTACGGCCCTCAAGTACTCATTCCAGACCCACG
ACCGCCTCTGCTTTGTCATGGAGTATGCCAACGGGGGCGAGCTCTTCTTCCACCTGTCTCGAGAGCGCGT
GTTCTCCGAGGACCGGGCCCGCTTCTATGGTGCGGAGATTGTGTCTGCCCTGGACTACTTGCACTCCGAG
AAGAACGTGGTGTACCGGGACCTGAAGCTGGAGAACCTCATGCTGGACAAGGACGGGCACATCAAGATAA
CGGACTTCGGGCTGTGCAAGGAGGGGATCAAGGATGGTGCCACTATGAAGACATTCTGCGGAACGCCGGA
GTACCTGGCCCCTGAGGTGCTGGAGGACAACGACTACGGCCGTGCAGTGGACTGGTGGGGGCTGGGCGTG
GTCATGTATGAGATGATGTGTGGCCGCCTGCCCTTCTACAACCAGGACCACGAGAAGCTGTTCGAGCTGA
TCCTCATGGAGGAGATCCGCTTCCCGCGCACACTCGGCCCTGAGGCCAAGTCCCTGCTCTCCGGGCTGCT
CAAGAAGGACCCTACACAGAGGCTCGGTGGGGGCTCTGAGGATGCCAAGGAGATCATGCAGCACCGGTTC
TTTGCCAACATCGTGTGGCAGGATGTGTATGAGAAGAAGCTGAGCCCACCTTTCAAGCCCCAGGTCACCT
CTGAGACTGACACCAGGTATTTCGATGAGGAGTTCACAGCTCAGATGATCACCATCACGCCGCCTGATCA
AGATGACAGCATGGAGTGTGTGGACAGTGAGCGGAGGCCGCACTTCCCCCAGTTCTCCTACTCAGCCAGT
GGCACAGCCTACCCATACGACGTCCCAGACTACGCTTGAGGATCCACTAGTTCTAGAGCGGCCCGATAA
