>Addgene plasmid #31789 | pT3-myr-AKT-HA | addgene partial sequence | sequence record 37705 | EF1a-Fwd (5'-TCAAGCCTCAGACAGTGGTTC-3')
GTGTCGTGAGGAATTAGCTTGGTACTAATACGACTCACTATAGGGAGACCCAAGCTGGCTAGGTAAGCTT
GGTACCGAGCTCGGATCCACTAGTCCAGTGTGGTGGAATTCTGCAGATATCAACAAGTTTGTACAAAAAA
GCAGGCTCCGCGGCCGCCCCCTTCACCATGGGGAGCAGCAAGAGCAAGCCCAAGTCTAGAATGAACGACG
TAGCCATTGTGAAGGAGGGCTGGCTGCACAAACGAGGGGAATATATTAAAACCTGGCGGCCACGCTACTT
CCTCCTCAAGAACGATGGCACCTTTATTGGCTACAAGGAACGGCCTCAGGATGTGGATCAGCGAGAGTCC
CCACTCAACAACTTCTCAGTGGCACAATGCCAGCTGATGAAGACAGAGCGGCCAAGGCCCAACACCTTTA
TCATCCGCTGCCTGCAGTGGACCACAGTCATTGAGCGCACCTTCCATGTGGAAACGCCTGAGGAGCGGGA
AGAATGGGCCACCGCCATTCAGACTGTGGCCGATGGACTCAAGAGGCAGGAAGAAGAGACGATGGACTTC
CGATCAGGCTCACCCAGTGACAACTCAGGGGCTGAAGAGATGGAGGTGTCCCTGGCCAAGCCCAAGCACC
GTGTGACCATGAACGAGTTTGAGTACCTGAAACTACTGGGCAAGGGCACCTTTGGGAAAGTGATTCTGGT
GAAAGAGAAGGCCACAGGCCGCTACTATGCCATGAAGATCCTCAAGAAGGAGGTCATCGTCGCCAAGGAT
GAGGTTGCCCACACGCTTACTGAGAACCGTGTCCTGCAGAACTCTAGGCATCCCTTCCTTACGGCCCTCA
AGTACTCATTCCAGACCCACGACCGCCTCTGCTTTGTCATGGAGTATGCCAACGGGG
