>Addgene plasmid #31789 | pT3-myr-AKT-HA | addgene partial sequence | sequence record 39777 | pT3EF1a-R 5'-TGACACCTACTCAGACAATG
GTGGGAGTGGCACCTTCCAGGGTCAAGGAAGGCACGGGGGAGGGGCAAACAACAGATGGCTGGCAACTAG
AAGGCACAGTCGAGGCTGATCAGCGGGTTTAAACTCATTACTAACCGGTACGCGTAGAATCGAGACCGAG
GAGAGGGTTAGGGATAGGCTTACCTTCGAACCGCGGGCCCTCTAGACTCGAGCGGCCGCCACTGTGCTGG
ATATCAACCACTTTGTACAAGAAAGCTGGGTCGGCGCGCCCACCCTTTCAAGCGTAGTCTGGGACGTCGT
ATGGGTAGGCTGTGCCACTGGCTGAGTAGGAGAACTGGGGGAAGTGCGGCCTCCGCTCACTGTCCACACA
CTCCATGCTGTCATCTTGATCAGGCGGCGTGATGGTGATCATCTGAGCTGTGAACTCCTCATCGAAATAC
CTGGTGTCAGTCTCAGAGGTGACCTGGGGCTTGAAAGGTGGGCTCAGCTTCTTCTCATACACATCCTGCC
ACACGATGTTGGCAAAGAACCGGTGCTGCATGATCTCCTTGGCATCCTCAGAGCCCCCACCGAGCCTCTG
TGTAGGGTCCTTCTTGAGCAGCCCGGAGAGCAGGGACTTGGCCTCAGGGCCGAGTGTGCGCGGGAAGCGG
ATCTCCTCCATGAGGATCAGCTCGAACAGCTTCTCGTGGTCCTGGTTGTAGAAGGGCAGGCGGCCACACA
TCATCTCATACATGACCACGCCCAGCCCCCACCAGTCCACTGCACGGCCGTAGTCGTTGTCCTCCAGCAC
CTCAGGGGCCAGGTACTCCGGCGTTCCGCAGAATGTC
